Addgene plasmid #220326: hs-cre::EBD, UAS-dBrainbow attB
Purpose: expresses a heat-shock inducible cre::EBD fusion protein and UAS-dBrainbow
Depositing lab: Erdem Bangi. Depositing organization: Florida State University, Tallahassee.
Backbone
  Vector backbone: 2xUAS-1xhsp70-attB
  Backbone size w/o insert (bp): 10765
  Total vector size (bp): 17091
  Vector type: Insect Expression
Growth in bacteria
  Bacterial resistance: Ampicillin, 100 μg/mL
  Growth temperature: 37°C
  Growth strain: NEB Stable
  Growth instructions: reduce growth temperature to 32C if there are problems with growth and transformation
  Copy number: Unknown
Gene/Insert 1
  Gene/Insert name: Cre::EBD (with intron)
  Species: Synthetic
  Insert size (bp): 2077
  Promoter: hs
  Cloning method: Restriction Enzyme; 5′ cloning site BsiWI (not destroyed); 3′ cloning site PmeI (not destroyed)
  Sequencing primers: 5′ see plasmid sequence file; 3′ see plasmid sequence file
Gene/Insert 2
  Gene/Insert name: dBrainbow
  Species: Synthetic
  Insert size (bp): 4264
  Promoter: UAS
  Cloning method: Restriction Enzyme; 5′ cloning site FseI (not destroyed); 3′ cloning site PacI (not destroyed)
  Sequencing primers: 5′ see plasmid sequence file; 3′ see plasmid sequence file
Terms and licenses: Academic/Nonprofit Terms; Industry Terms: Not Available to Industry
How to cite: hs-cre::EBD, UAS-dBrainbow attB was a gift from Erdem Bangi (Addgene plasmid # 220326 ; http://n2t.net/addgene:220326 ; RRID:Addgene_220326)
