[The description below was written by a language model from this plasmid's Addgene catalogue record and pLannotate feature annotations shown in this document.]
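Description:
hs-cre::EBD, UAS-dBrainbow attB is a roughly 17 kb Drosophila transgenesis and insect expression plasmid built on the multi-cassette 2xUAS-1xhsp70-attB backbone. It is maintained in E. coli through a high-copy ColE1/pUC-type origin and ampicillin resistance (AmpR), and it also carries an f1 origin and remnants of a lacZα/T7/T3 cloning region. A φC31 attB site allows integrase-mediated insertion into a genomic attP landing site in flies, and the mini-white gene provides an eye-colour marker for identifying transformants.

The payload combines a multicolour lineage reporter with its own inducible recombinase. In the first cassette, a 5X UAS array with an hsp70 basal promoter drives dBrainbow. Tandem lox2272, lox5171 and loxP sites are followed by an SV40 small t intron/poly(A) stop cassette. Downstream, matching copies of each lox variant precede reading frames annotated as GFP, an mTFP1-like protein fused to 3xHA, and mKO2, ending in a second SV40 terminator. Because the three lox variants are mutually incompatible, Cre excision between any one pair removes the stop and places a different fluorescent protein next to the promoter. Gal4-expressing cells are thereby stochastically assigned one of three colours that their progeny inherit.

A second cassette uses a full hsp70 promoter to express Cre fused to an estrogen receptor ligand-binding domain (EBD). The record says this insert contains an intron, and it is followed by SV40 3′ sequences. Recombination should therefore depend on heat shock and, as is typical of such fusions, on ligand. A further UAS-hsp70-SV40 unit has no annotated coding sequence and appears to be an empty expression slot. The construct suits clonal labelling and lineage tracing in Gal4-defined tissues.
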