Features (pLannotate 1.2.2; 55 found; start..end, strand, type, name):
      4..432     +  rep_origin     f1 ori (sequence partly withheld): f1 bacteriophage origin of replication; arrow indicates direction of (+) strand synthesis
    463..620     -  CDS            lacZα (fragment): LacZα fragment of β-galactosidase; lacZ fragment
    623..641     +  promoter       T7 promoter: promoter for bacteriophage T7 RNA polymerase
    666..4785    +  gene           mini-white: white; This modified version of the white gene lacks part of the first intron.
   4800..4894    +  protein_bind   5X UAS: five tandem copies of the "ScaI site" 17-mer CGGAGTACTGTCCTCCG, an upstream activating sequence (UAS) that efficiently binds yeast Gal4 (Webster et al., 1988; Pfeiffer et al., 2010) GAL4
   4913..5151    +  promoter       hsp70 promoter: Drosophila melanogaster hsp70Bb promoter
   5178..5234    +  promoter       hsp70 promoter (fragment): Drosophila melanogaster hsp70Bb promoter
   5244..5277    -  protein_bind   lox2272: Cre-mediated recombination occurs in the 8-bp core sequence (GGATACTT). lox2272 sites are compatible with each other, but incompatible with loxP or loxN sites (Lee and Saito, 1988). Cre recombinase
   5299..5332    -  protein_bind   lox5171: Cre-mediated recombination occurs in the 8-bp core sequence (GTACACAT). lox5171 sites are compatible with each other, but incompatible with loxP or loxN sites (Lee and Saito, 1988). Cre recombinase
   5354..5387    -  protein_bind   loxP: Cre-mediated recombination occurs in the 8-bp core sequence (GCATACAT). Cre recombinase
   5451..5525    +  CDS            small t antigen (fragment): SV40 (simian virus 40) small t antigen
   5527..5592    +  intron         small t intron: SV40 (simian virus 40) small t antigen intron
   5722..5742    +  CDS            SV40 NLS: nuclear localization signal of SV40 (simian virus 40) large T antigen
   5749..5883    +  CDS            LT_POVHA (fragment): Protein inferred from homology: Swiss-Prot protein existence level 3. Isoform large T antigen is a key early protein essential for both driving viral replication and inducing cellular transformation. Plays a role in viral genome replication by driving entry of quiescent cells into the cell cycle and by autoregulating the synthesis of viral early mRNA. Displays highly oncogenic activities by corrupting the host cellular checkpoint mechanisms that guard cell division and the transcription, replication, and repair of DNA. Participates in the modulation of cellular gene expression preceeding viral
   5908..5991    +  CDS            large T antigen (fragment): large T antigen from SV40 (simian virus 40)
   6014..6148    +  polyA_signal   SV40 poly(A) signal: SV40 polyadenylation signal
   6971..7004    -  protein_bind   lox2272: Cre-mediated recombination occurs in the 8-bp core sequence (GGATACTT). lox2272 sites are compatible with each other, but incompatible with loxP or loxN sites (Lee and Saito, 1988). Cre recombinase
   7016..7729    +  CDS            GFP: green fluorescent protein
   7782..7815    -  protein_bind   lox5171: Cre-mediated recombination occurs in the 8-bp core sequence (GTACACAT). lox5171 sites are compatible with each other, but incompatible with loxP or loxN sites (Lee and Saito, 1988). Cre recombinase
   7820..8529    +  CDS            mTFP1 (fragment): monomeric teal (cyan) fluorescent protein (Ai et al., 2006) mammalian codon-optimized
   8528..8614    +  CDS            3xHA: three tandem HA epitope tags
   8640..8673    -  protein_bind   loxP: Cre-mediated recombination occurs in the 8-bp core sequence (GCATACAT). Cre recombinase
   8711..9358    +  CDS            mKO2: mKO2 is a basic (constitutively fluorescent) orange fluorescent protein published in 2008, derived from Verrillofungia concinna. It has moderate acid sensitivity.
   9466..9540    +  CDS            small t antigen (fragment): SV40 (simian virus 40) small t antigen
   9542..9607    +  intron         small t intron: SV40 (simian virus 40) small t antigen intron
   9737..9757    +  CDS            SV40 NLS: nuclear localization signal of SV40 (simian virus 40) large T antigen
   9764..9898    +  CDS            LT_POVHA (fragment): Protein inferred from homology: Swiss-Prot protein existence level 3. Isoform large T antigen is a key early protein essential for both driving viral replication and inducing cellular transformation. Plays a role in viral genome replication by driving entry of quiescent cells into the cell cycle and by autoregulating the synthesis of viral early mRNA. Displays highly oncogenic activities by corrupting the host cellular checkpoint mechanisms that guard cell division and the transcription, replication, and repair of DNA. Participates in the modulation of cellular gene expression preceeding viral
   9923..10006   +  CDS            large T antigen (fragment): large T antigen from SV40 (simian virus 40)
  10029..10163   +  polyA_signal   SV40 poly(A) signal: SV40 polyadenylation signal
  10171..10616   +  promoter       hsp70 promoter: Drosophila melanogaster hsp70Bb promoter
  10823..11848   +  CDS            Cre: site-specific recombinase Cre is a site-specific recombinase from bacteriophage P1. Recombination occurs at loxP sequences.
  11857..12734   +  CDS            ER-LBD (fragment): estrogen nuclear receptor alpha ligand-binding domain; ESR1
  12753..12827   +  CDS            small t antigen (fragment): SV40 (simian virus 40) small t antigen
  12829..12894   +  intron         small t intron: SV40 (simian virus 40) small t antigen intron
  13024..13044   +  CDS            SV40 NLS: nuclear localization signal of SV40 (simian virus 40) large T antigen
  13051..13185   +  CDS            LT_POVHA (fragment): Protein inferred from homology: Swiss-Prot protein existence level 3. Isoform large T antigen is a key early protein essential for both driving viral replication and inducing cellular transformation. Plays a role in viral genome replication by driving entry of quiescent cells into the cell cycle and by autoregulating the synthesis of viral early mRNA. Displays highly oncogenic activities by corrupting the host cellular checkpoint mechanisms that guard cell division and the transcription, replication, and repair of DNA. Participates in the modulation of cellular gene expression preceeding viral
  13210..13293   +  CDS            large T antigen (fragment): large T antigen from SV40 (simian virus 40)
  13316..13450   +  polyA_signal   SV40 poly(A) signal: SV40 polyadenylation signal
  13466..13560   +  protein_bind   5X UAS: five tandem copies of the "ScaI site" 17-mer CGGAGTACTGTCCTCCG, an upstream activating sequence (UAS) that efficiently binds yeast Gal4 (Webster et al., 1988; Pfeiffer et al., 2010) GAL4
  13579..13817   +  promoter       hsp70 promoter: Drosophila melanogaster hsp70Bb promoter
  13878..13952   +  CDS            small t antigen (fragment): SV40 (simian virus 40) small t antigen
  13954..14019   +  intron         small t intron: SV40 (simian virus 40) small t antigen intron
  14149..14169   +  CDS            SV40 NLS: nuclear localization signal of SV40 (simian virus 40) large T antigen
  14176..14310   +  CDS            LT_POVHA (fragment): Protein inferred from homology: Swiss-Prot protein existence level 3. Isoform large T antigen is a key early protein essential for both driving viral replication and inducing cellular transformation. Plays a role in viral genome replication by driving entry of quiescent cells into the cell cycle and by autoregulating the synthesis of viral early mRNA. Displays highly oncogenic activities by corrupting the host cellular checkpoint mechanisms that guard cell division and the transcription, replication, and repair of DNA. Participates in the modulation of cellular gene expression preceeding viral
  14335..14418   +  CDS            large T antigen (fragment): large T antigen from SV40 (simian virus 40)
  14441..14575   +  polyA_signal   SV40 poly(A) signal: SV40 polyadenylation signal
  14604..14673   +  protein_bind   attB: attB site for the φC31 integrase (Groth et al., 2000) phage φC31 integrase
  14892..14910   -  promoter       T3 promoter: promoter for bacteriophage T3 RNA polymerase
  14953..14975   -  protein_bind   lac operator (fragment): The lac repressor binds to the lac operator to inhibit transcription in E. coli. This inhibition can be relieved by adding lactose or isopropyl-β-D-thiogalactopyranoside (IPTG). lac repressor encoded by lacI
  14979..15009   -  promoter       lac promoter: promoter for the E. coli lac operon
  15024..15045   -  protein_bind   CAP binding site: CAP binding activates transcription in the presence of cAMP. E. coli catabolite activator protein
  15058..15150   -  CDS            lacI (fragment): lac repressor; lacI; The lac repressor binds to the lac operator to inhibit transcription in E. coli. This inhibition can be relieved by adding lactose or isopropyl-β-D-thiogalactopyranoside (IPTG).
  15333..15921   -  rep_origin     ori: high-copy-number ColE1/pMB1/pBR322/pUC origin of replication
  16092..16952   -  CDS            AmpR: β-lactamase; bla; confers resistance to ampicillin, carbenicillin, and related antibiotics
  16953..17057   -  promoter       AmpR promoter: bla
>Addgene plasmid #220326 | hs-cre::EBD, UAS-dBrainbow attB | addgene full sequence | sequence record 441806 | Addgene NGS Result
GGG
[124 nt withheld, positions 4-127]
C
[91 nt withheld, positions 129-219]
A
[49 nt withheld, positions 221-269]
CCTTTGACGTTGGAGTCCACGTTCTTT
[37 nt withheld, positions 297-333]
ACCCTATCTCGGTCTATTCTTTTGATTTATAAGGGATTTTGCCGATTTCGGCCTATTGGTTAAAAAATGA
GCTGATTTAACAAAAATTTAACGCGAATTTTAACAAAATATTAACGCTTACAAKTYCCATTCGCCATTCA
GGCTGCGCAACTGTTGGGAAGGGCGATCGGTGCGGGCCTCTTCGCTATTACGCCAGCTGGCGAAAGGGGG
ATGTGCTGCAAGGCGATTAAGTTGGGTAACGCCAGGGTTTTCCCAGTCACGACGTTGTAAAACGACGGCC
AGTGAATTGTAATACGACTCACTATAGGGCGAATTGGGTACGTACCGGGCCCCTAGTATGTATGTAAGTT
AATAAAACCCATTTTTGCGGAAAGTAGATAAAAAAAACATTTTTTTTTTTTACTGCACTGGATATCATTG
AACTTATCTGATCAGTTTTAAATTTACTTCGATCCAAGGGTATTTGATGTACCAGGTTCTTTCGATTACC
TCTCACTCAAAATGACATTCCACTCAAAGTCAGCGCTGTTTGCCTCCTTCTCTGTCCACAGAAATATCGC
CGTCTCTTTCGCCGCTGCGTCCGCTATCTCTTTCGCCACCGTTTGTAGCGTTACGTAGCGTCAATGTCCG
CCTTCAGTTGCATTTTGTCAGCGGTTTCGTGACGAAGCTCCAAGCGGTTTACGCCATCAATTAAACACAA
AGTGCTGTGCCAAAACTCCTCTCGCTTCTTATTTTTGTTTGTTTTTTGAGTGATTGGGGTGGTGATTGGT
TTTGGGTGGGTAAGCAGGGGAAAGTGTGAAAAATCCCGGCAATGGGCCAAGAGGATCAGGAGCTATTAAT
TCGCGGAGGCAGCAAACACCCATCTGCCGAGCATCTGAACAATGTGAGTAGTACATGTGCATACATCTTA
AGTTCACTTGATCTATAGGAACTGCGATTGCAACATCAAATTGTCTGCGGCGTGAGAACTGCGACCCACA
AAAATCCCAAACCGCAATTGCACAAACAAATAGTGACACGAAACAGATTATTCTGGTAGCTGTTCTCGCT
ATATAAGACAATTTTTGAGATCATATCATGATCAAGACATCTAAAGGCATTCATTTTCGACTATATTCTT
TTTTACAAAAAATATAACAACCAGATATTTTAAGCTGATCCTAGATGCACAAAAAATAAATAAAAGTATA
AACCTACTTCGTAGGATACTTCGGGGTACTTTTTGTTCGGGGTTAGATGAGCATAACGCTTGTAGTTGAT
ATTTGAGATCCCCTATCATTGCAGGGTGACAGCGGAGCGGCTTCGCAGAGCTGCATTAACCAGGGCTTCG
GGCAGGCCAAAAACTACGGCACGCTCCGGCCACCCAGTCCGCCGGAGGACTCCGGTTCAGGGAGCGGCCA
ACTAGCCGAGAACCTCACCTATGCCTGGCACAATATGGACATCTTTGGGGCGGTCAATCAGCCGGGCTCC
GGATGGCGGCAGCTGGTCAACCGGACACGCGGACTATTCTGCAACGAGCGACACATACCGGCGCCCAGGA
AACATTTGCTCAAGAACGGTGAGTTTCTATTCGCAGTCGGCTGATCTGTGTGAAATCTTAATAAAGGGTC
CAATTACCAATTTGAAACTCAGTTTGCGGCGTGGCCTATCCGGGCGAACTTTTGGCCGTGATGGGCAGTT
CCGGTGCCGGAAAGACGACCCTGCTGAATGCCCTTGCCTTTCGATCGCCGCAGGGCATCCAAGTATCGCC
ATCCGGGATGCGACTGCTCAATGGCCAACCTGTGGACGCCAAGGAGATGCAGGCCAGGTGCGCCTATGTC
CAGCAGGATGACCTCTTTATCGGCTCCCTAACGGCCAGGGAACACCTGATTTTCCAAGCCATGGTGCGGA
TGCCACGACATCTGACCTATCGGCAGCGAGTGGCCCGCGTGGATCAGGTGATCCAGGAGCTTTCGCTCAG
CAAATGTCAGCACACGATCATCGGTGTGCCCGGCAGGGTGAAAGGTCTGTCCGGCGGAGAAAGGAAGCGT
CTGGCATTCGCCTCCGAGGCTCTAACCGATCCGCCGCTTCTGATCTGCGATGAGCCCACCTCCGGACTGG
ACTCCTTTACCGCCCACAGCGTCGTCCAGGTGCTGAAGAAGCTGTCGCAGAAGGGCAAGACCGTCATCCT
GACCATTCATCAGCCGTCTTCCGAGCTGTTTGAGCTCTTTGACAAGATCCTTCTGATGGCCGAGGGCAGG
GTAGCTTTCTTGGGCACTCCCAGCGAAGCCGTCGACTTCTTTTCCTAGTGAGTTCGATGTGTTTATTAAG
GGTATCTAGTATTACATAACATCTCAACTCCTATCCAGCGTGGGTGCCCAGTGTCCTACCAACTACAATC
CGGCGGACTTTTACGTACAGGTGTTGGCCGTTGTGCCCGGACGGGAGATCGAGTCCCGTGATCGGATCGC
CAAGATATGCGACAATTTTGCCATTAGCAAAGTAGCCCGGGATATGGAGCAGTTGTTGGCCACCAAAAAT
CTGGAGAAGCCACTGGAGCAGCCGGAGAATGGGTACACCTACAAGGCCACCTGGTTCATGCAGTTCCGGG
CGGTCCTGTGGCGATCCTGGCTGTCGGTGCTCAAGGAACCACTCCTCGTAAAAGTGCGACTTATTCAGAC
AACGGTGAGTGGTTCCAGTGGAAACAAATGATATAACGCTTACAATTCTTGGAAACAAATTCGCTAGATT
TTAGATAGAATTGCCTGATTCCACACCCTTCTTAGTTTTTTTCAATGAGATGTATAGTTTATAGTTTTGC
AGAAGATAAATAAATTTCATTTAACTCGCGAATATTAATGAGATGCGAGTAACATTTTAATTTGCAGATG
GTTGCCATCTTGATTGGCCTCATCTTTTTGGGCCAACAACTCACGCAAGTGGGTGTGATGAATATCAACG
GAGCCATCTTCCTCTTCCTGACCAACATGACCTTTCAAAACGTCTTTGCCACGATAAATGTAAGTCATGT
TTAGAATACATTTGCATTTCAATAATTTACTAACTTTCTAATGAATCGATTCGATTTAGGTGTTCACCTC
AGAGCTGCCAGTTTTTATGAGGGAGGCCCGAAGTCGACTTTATCGCTGTGACACATACTTTCTGGGCAAA
ACGATTGCCGAATTGCCGCTTTTTCTCACAGTGCCACTGGTCTTCACGGCGATTGCCTATCCGATGATCG
GACTGCGGGCCGGAGTGCTGCACTTCTTCAACTGCCTGGCGCTGGTCACTCTGGTGGCCAATGTGTCAAC
GTCCTTCGGATATCTAATATCCTGCGCCAGCTCCTCGACCTCGATGGCGCTGTCTGTGGGTCCGCCGGTT
ATCATACCATTCCTGCTCTTTGGCGGCTTCTTCTTGAACTCGGGCTCGGTGCCAGTATACCTCAAATGGT
TGTCGTACCTCTCATGGTTCCGTTACGCCAACGAGGGTCTGCTGATTAACCAATGGGCGGACGTGGAGCC
GGGCGAAATTAGCTGCACATCGTCGAACACCACGTGCCCCAGTTCGGGCAAGGTCATCCTGGAGACGCTT
AACTTCTCCGCCGCCGATCTGCCGCTGGACTACGTGGGTCTGGCCATTCTCATCGTGAGCTTCCGGGTGC
TCGCATATCTGGCTCTAAGACTTCGGGCCCGACGCAAGGAGTAGCCGACATATATCCGAAATAACTGCTT
GTTTTTTTTTTTTACCATTATTACCATCGTGTTTACTGTTTATTGCCCCCTCAAAAAGCTAATGTAATTA
TATTTGTGCCAATAAAAACAAGATATGACCTATAGAATACAAGTATTTCCCCTTCGAACATCCCCACAAG
TAGACTTTGGATTTGTCTTCTAACCAAAAGACTTACACACCTGCATACCTTACATCAAAAACTCGTTTAT
CGCTACATAAAACACCGGGATATATTTTTTATATACATACTTTTCAAATCGCGCGCCCTCTTCATAATTC
ACCTCCACCACACCACGTTTCGTAGTTGCTCTTTCGCTGTCTCCCACCCGCTCTCCGCAACACATTCACC
TTTTGTTCGACGACCTTGGAGCGACTGTCGTTAGTTCCGCGCGATTCGGTTCGCTCAAATGGTTCCGAGT
GGTTCATTTCGTCTCAATAGAAATTAGTAATAAATATTTGTATGTACAATTTATTTGCTCCAATATATTT
GTATATATTTCCCTCACAGCTATATTTATTCTAATTTAATATTATGACTTTTTAAGGTAATTTTTTGTGA
CCTGTTCGGAGTGATTAGCGTTACAATTTGAACTGAAAGTGACATCCAGTGTTTGTTCCTTGTGTAGATG
CATCTCAAAAAAATGGTGGGCATAATAGTGTTGTTTATATATATCAAAAATAACAACTATAATAATAAGA
ATACATTTAATTTAGAAAATGCTTGGATTTCACTGGAACTAGGCTAGCCTGCAGGTCGGAGTACTGTCCT
CCGAGCGGAGTACTGTCCTCCGAGCGGAGTACTGTCCTCCGAGCGGAGTACTGTCCTCCGAGCGGAGTAC
TGTCCTCCGAGCGGAGACTCTAGCGAGCGCCGGAGTATAAATAGAGGCGCTTCGTCTACGGAGCGACAAT
TCAATTCAAACAAGCAAAGTGAACACGTCGCTAAGCGAAAGCTAAGCAAATAAACAAGCGCAGCTGAACA
AGCTAAACAATCTGCAGTAAAGTGCAAGTTAAAGTGAATCAATTAAAAGTAACCAGCAACCAAGTAAATC
AACTGCAACTACTGAAATCTGCCAAGAAGTAATTATTGAATACAAGAAGAGAACTCTGAATAGGGAATTG
GGAATTGGCCGGCCACTGCAACTACTGAAATCTGCCAAGAAGTAATTATTGAATACAAGAAGAGAACTCT
GAATAGATCTATAACTTCGTATAAAGTATCCTATACGAAGTTATGAGGCAGCGCGGCTATCGTGGATAAC
TTCGTATAATGTGTACTATACGAAGTTATCTGGCCACGACGGGCGTTCCTATAACTTCGTATAATGTATG
CTATACGAAGTTATGCCCTGAATGCGGCCGCCAGTGTGATGGATATCTGCAGAATTCGCCCTTCGGCCGC
CAAAATGGATCTTTGTGAAGGAACCTTACTTCTGTGGTGTGACATAATTGGACAAACTACCTACAGAGAT
TTAAAGCTCTAAGGTAAATATAAAATTTTTAAGTGTATAATGTGTTAAACTACTGATTCTAATTGTTTGT
GTATTTTAGATTCCAACCTATGGAACTGATGAATGGGAGCAGTGGTGGAATGCCTTTAATGAGGAAAACC
TGTTTTGCTCAGAAGAAATGCCATCTAGTGATGATGAGGCTACTGCTGACTCTCAACATTCTACTCCTCC
AAAAAAGAAGAGAAAGGTAGAAGACCCCAAGGACTTTCCTTCAGAATTGCTAAGTTTTTTGAGTCATGCT
GTGTTTAGTAATAGAACTCTTGCTTGCTTTGCTATTTACACCACAAAGGAAAAAGCTGCACTGCTATACA
AGAAAATTATGGAAAAATATTTGATGTATAGTGCCTTGACTAGAGATCATAATCAGCCATACCACATTTG
TAGAGGTTTTACTTGCTTTAAAAAACCTCCCACACCTCCCTCTGAACCTGAAACATAAAATGAATGCAAT
TGTTGTTGTTAACTTGTTTATTGCAGCTTATAATGGTTACAAATAAAGCAATAGCATCACAAATTTCACA
AATAAAGCATTTTTTTCACTGCATTCTAGTTGTGGTTTGTCCAAACTCATCAATGTATCTTATCATGTCT
GGATCTGCGTCGCGCCACTTCAACGCTCGATGGGAGCGTCATTGGTGGGCGGGGTAACCGTCGAAATCAG
TGTTTACGCTTCCAATCGCAACAAAAAATTCACTGCAACACTGAAAAGCATACGAAAACGATGAAGATTG
TACGAGGAACCATAAAGTATTTTATCCACAAAGACACGTATAGCAGAAAAGCCAAGTTAACTCGGCGATA
AGTTGTGTACACAAGAATAAAATCGGCCAGATTCAGTGTTGTCAGAAATAAGAAAACCCCACTATGTTTT
TCTTTGCCTTTTCTTTCTCCCAGCGATCATTCATTTCGTGGTGAAAGAACGGGGTCATTGCACGGAGTTT
CGACTGCGGGAAAGCAGAGCTGCCGTTCACTTCGTCTATAATTAGCGCTTTCTATTTTCCCCGATTCGGG
CCGCTGCTGCGCTTTTCCGCCTGCTGTTTGTGGCAAGTGTAGCAGCAGGCTGTGCACGCAGTGTGGCATG
CACTTGGCTTTCCACCGTTGGTATCGATTCTCTGGGACGATGAGTCATTCCTTTCGGGGCCACAGCATAA
TCGTTGCCAGCTCACCGAAATGGTGACTTCATTTCTTAACTGCCGTCAAGCATGCGATTGTACATACATA
CATATTTATATATGTACATATTTATGTGACTATGGTAGGTCGATATAATAGCAATCAACGCAAGCAAATG
TGTCAGTCCTGCTTACAGGAACGATTCTATTTAGTAATTTTCGTTGTATAAAGTAATTATGTATGTATGT
AAGCCCCATAAATCTGAAACAATTAGGCAAAACCATGCGAGGATGAACTGCAAGACGATAACTTCGTATA
AAGTATCCTATACGAAGTTATGCGGCCGCAAAATGAGTAAAGGAGAAGAACTTTTCACTGGAGTTGTCCC
AATTCTTGTTGAATTAGATGGTGATGTTAATGGGCACAAATTTTCTGTCAGTGGAGAGGGTGAAGGTGAT
GCAACATACGGAAAACTTACCCTTAAATTTATTTGCACTACTGGAAAACTACCTGTTCCATGGCCAACAC
TTGTCACTACTTTAACTTATGGTGTTCAATGCTTTTCAAGATACCCAGATCATATGAAACAGCATGACTT
TTTCAAGAGTGCCATGCCCGAAGGTTATGTCCAGGAAAGAACTATATTTTTCAAAGATGACGGGAACTAC
AAGACACGTGCTGAAGTCAAGTTTGAAGGTGATACCCTTGTTAATAGAATCGAGTTAAAAGGTATTGATT
TTAAAGAAGATGGAAACATTCTTGGACACAAATTGGAATACAACTATAACTCACACAATGTATACATCAT
GGCAGACAAACAAAAGAATGGAATCAAAGTTAACTTCAAAATTAGACACAACATTGAAGATGGAAGCGTT
CAACTAGCAGACCATTATCAACAAAATACTCCAATTGGCGATGGCCCTGTCCTTTTACCAGACAACCATT
ACCTGTCCACACAATCTGCCCTTTCGAAAGATCCCAACGAAAAGAGAGACCACATGGTCCTTCTTGAGTT
TGTAACAGCTGCTGGGATTACACATGGCATGGATGAACTATACAAACAGCCCGAGCTGGCCCCCGAGGAT
CCCGAGGATTGACGTAAGCTAGCTCGAGATAACTTCGTATAATGTGTACTATACGAAGTTATCAAAATGG
TGAGCAAGGGCGAGGAGCTCACAATGGGCGTAATCAAGCCCGACATGAAGATCAAGCTGAAGATGGAGGG
CAACGTGAATGGCCACGCCTTCGTGATCGAGGGCGAGGGCGAGGGCAAGCCCTACGACGGCACCAACACC
ATCAACCTGGAGGTGAAGGAGGGAGCCCCCCTGCCCTTCTCCTACGACATTCTGACCACCGCGTTCGCCT
ACGGCAACAGGGCCTTCACCAAGTACCCCGACGACATCCCCAACTACTTCAAGCAGTCCTTCCCCGAGGG
CTACTCTTGGGAGCGCACCATGACCTTCGAGGACAAGGGCATCGTGAAGGTGAAGTCCGACATCTCCATG
GAGGAGGACTCCTTCATCTACGAGATACACCTCAAGGGCGAGAACTTCCCCCCCAACGGCCCCGTGATGC
AGAAGAAGACCACCGGCTGGGACGCCTCCACCGAGAGGATGTACGTGCGCGACGGCGTGCTGAAGGGCGA
CGTCAAGCACAAGCTGCTGCTGGAGGGCGGCGGCCACCACCGCGTTGACTTCAAGACCATCTACAGGGCC
AAGAAGGCGGTGAAGCTGCCCGACTATCACTTTGTGGACCACCGCATCGAGATCCTGAACCACGACAAGG
ACTACAACAAGGTGACCGTTTACGAGAGCGCCGTGGCCCGCAACTCCACCGACGGCATGGACGAGCTGTA
CAAGTACCCATACGATGTTCCTGACTATGCGGGCTATCCCTATGACGTCCCGGACTATGCAGGATATCCA
TATGACGTTCCAGATTACGCTGGCGGATAACGTAAGCTAGGGTACCATAACTTCGTATAATGTATGCTAT
ACGAAGTTATCAAAATGATACCGGTCGGAGTAAGCAAAGGTGAGGAGAGCGTGATCAAACCCGAGATGAA
GATGCGCTACTATATGGACGGCAGCGTCAACGGCCACGAGTTTACCATCGAGGGCGAGGGCACGGGACGC
CCGTACGAAGGACACCAGGAGATGACCCTGCGCGTGACCATGGCCGAGGGTGGCCCGATGCCCTTCGCCT
TCGATCTGGTGAGCCACGTGTTCTGCTACGGTCACCGCGTCTTCACCAAATACCCCGAGGAAATCCCCGA
TTACTTCAAGCAAGCCTTCCCGGAGGGCCTGTCGTGGGAGCGCAGCCTGGAGTTCGAGGATGGCGGAAGC
GCCAGCGTGAGCGCGCACATCAGCCTGCGGGGCAACACCTTCTACCATAAGAGCAAGTTCACCGGCGTGA
ATTTCCCAGCCGATGGCCCCATCATGCAGAACCAGAGTGTGGATTGGGAGCCCAGCACCGAGAAGATCAC
CGCAAGCGATGGCGTGCTGAAGGGCGATGTTACCATGTACCTGAAGCTGGAGGGAGGCGGCAACCACAAG
TGCCAGATGAAAACCACCTACAAGGCCGCCAAGGGGATCCTGGAGATGCCCGGAGATCACTACATTGGCC
ACCGCCTGGTCCGCAAGACAGAAGGAAACATCACCGAGCAGGTGGAGGATGCCGTGGCGCATTCGGGCAT
GGATGAGCTGTACAAGGGCGCGCCAGCTAATGGCAAGCCCATCCCCAACCCCCTGCTGGGCCTGGATAGC
ACCTGACTTAATTAACTGAAGACGTCCTAGAGGATCTTTGTGAAGGAACCTTACTTCTGTGGTGTGACAT
AATTGGACAAACTACCTACAGAGATTTAAAGCTCTAAGGTAAATATAAAATTTTTAAGTGTATAATGTGT
TAAACTACTGATTCTAATTGTTTGTGTATTTTAGATTCCAACCTATGGAACTGATGAATGGGAGCAGTGG
TGGAATGCCTTTAATGAGGAAAACCTGTTTTGCTCAGAAGAAATGCCATCTAGTGATGATGAGGCTACTG
CTGACTCTCAACATTCTACTCCTCCAAAAAAGAAGAGAAAGGTAGAAGACCCCAAGGACTTTCCTTCAGA
ATTGCTAAGTTTTTTGAGTCATGCTGTGTTTAGTAATAGAACTCTTGCTTGCTTTGCTATTTACACCACA
AAGGAAAAAGCTGCACTGCTATACAAGAAAATTATGGAAAAATATTTGATGTATAGTGCCTTGACTAGAG
ATCATAATCAGCCATACCACATTTGTAGAGGTTTTACTTGCTTTAAAAAACCTCCCACACCTCCCCCTGA
ACCTGAAACATAAAATGAATGCAATTGTTGTTGTTAACTTGTTTATTGCAGCTTATAATGGTTACAAATA
AAGCAATAGCATCACAAATTTCACAAATAAAGCATTTTTTTCACTGCATTCTAGTTGTGGTTTGTCCAAA
CTCATCAATGTATCTTATCATGTCTGGATCCAAGCTTCTAGAATCCCAAAACAAACTAGTTGTTGTGGTA
GGTCATTTGTTTGGCAGAAAGAAAACTCGAGAAATTTCTCTGGCCGTTATTCGTTATTCTCTCTTTTCTT
TTTGGGTCTCTCCCTCTCTGCACTAATGCTCTCTCACTCTGTCACACAGTAAACGGCATACTGCTCTCGT
TGGTTCGAGAGAGCGCGCCTCGAATGTTCGCGAAAAGAGCGCCGGAGTATAAATAGAGGCGCTTCGTCTA
CGGAGCGACAATTCAATTCAAACAAGCAAAGTGAACACGTCGCTAAGCGAAAGCTAAGCAAATAAACAAG
CGCAGCTGAACAAGCTAAACAATCTGCAGTAAAGTGCAAGTTAAAGTGAATCAATTAAAAGTAACCAGCA
ACCAAGTAAATCAACTGCAACTACTGAAATCTGCCAAGAAGTAATTATTGAATACAAGAAGAGGGCGCGC
CATATGCCGTACGAAACCATTATCTGAGTGTTAAATGGTAGGCATCACACACGATTAACAACCCCTAAAA
ATACACTTTGAAAATATTGAAAATATGGGTACCTCTAGTCTCGAGTTTGTATACATTTTTGATATTTTCA
AACAATACGCAGTTATAAAACTCATTAGCTAACCCATTTTTTCTTTGCTTATGCTTACAGTCCAATTTAC
TGACCGTACACCAAAATTTGCCTGCATTACCGGTCGATGCAACGAGTGATGAGGTTCGCAAGAACCTGAT
GGACATGTTCAGGGATCGCCAGGCGTTTTCTGAGCATACCTGGAAAATGCTTCTGTCCGTTTGCCGGTCG
TGGGCGGCATGGTGCAAGTTGAATAACCGGAAATGGTTTCCCGCAGAACCTGAAGATGTTCGCGATTATC
TTCTATATCTTCAGGCGCGCGGTCTGGCAGTAAAAACTATCCAGCAACATTTGGGCCAGCTAAACATGCT
TCATCGTCGGTCCGGGCTGCCACGACCAAGTGACAGCAATGCTGTTTCACTGGTTATGCGGCGGATCCGA
AAAGAAAACGTTGATGCCGGTGAACGTGCAAAACAGGCTCTAGCGTTCGAACGCACTGATTTCGACCAGG
TTCGTTCACTCATGGAAAATAGCGATCGCTGCCAGGATATACGTAATCTGGCATTTCTGGGGATTGCTTA
TAACACCCTGTTACGTATAGCCGAAATTGCCAGGATCAGGGTTAAAGATATCTCACGTACTGACGGTGGG
AGAATGTTAATCCATATTGGCAGAACGAAAACGCTGGTTAGCACCGCAGGTGTAGAGAAGGCACTTAGCC
TGGGGGTAACTAAACTGGTCGAGCGATGGATTTCCGTCTCTGGTGTAGCTGATGATCCGAATAACTACCT
GTTTTGCCGGGTCAGAAAAAATGGTGTTGCCGCGCCATCTGCCACCAGCCAGCTATCAACTCGCGCCCTG
GAAGGGATTTTTGAAGCAACTCATCGATTGATTTACGGCGCTAAGGATGACTCTGGTCAGAGATACCTGG
CCTGGTCTGGACACAGTGCCCGTGTCGGAGCCGCGCGAGATATGGCCCGCGCTGGAGTTTCAATACCGGA
GATCATGCAAGCTGGTGGCTGGACCAATGTAAATATTGTCATGAACTATATCCGTAACCTGGATAGTGAA
ACAGGGGCAATGGTGCGCCTGCTGGAAGATGGCGAGCGGCCGCACAGCCTGGCCTTGTCCCTGACGGCCG
ACCAGATGGTCAGTGCCTTGTTGGATGCTGAGCCCCCCATACTCTATTCCGAGTATGATCCTACCAGACC
CTTCAGTGAAGCTTCGATGATGGGCTTACTGACCAACCTGGCAGACAGGGAGCTGGTTCACATGATCAAC
TGGGCGAAGAGGGTGCCAGGCTTTGTGGATTTGACCCTCCATGATCAGGTCCACCTTCTAGAATGTGCCT
GGCTAGAGATCCTGATGATTGGTCTCGTCTGGCGCTCCATGGAGCACCCAGGGAAGCTACTGTTTGCTCC
TAACTTGCTCTTGGACAGGAACCAGGGAAAATGTGTAGAGGGCATGGTGGAGATCTTCGACATGCTGCTG
GCTACATCATCTCGGTTCCGCATGATGAATCTGCAGGGAGAGGAGTTTGTGTGCCTCAAATCTATTATTT
TGCTTAATTCTGGAGTGTACACATTTCTGTCCAGCACCCTGAAGTCTCTGGAAGAGAAGGACCATATCCA
CCGAGTCCTGGACAAGATCACAGACACTTTGATCCACCTGATGGCCAAGGCAGGCCTGACCCTGCAGCAG
CAGCACCAGCGGCTGGCCCAGCTCCTCCTCATCCTCTCCCACATCAGGCACATGAGTAACAAAGGCATGG
AGCATCTGTACAGCATGAAGTGCAAGAACGTGGTGCCCCTCTATGACCTGCTGCTGGAGATGCTGGACGC
CCACCGCCTACATGCGCCCACTAGCCGTGGAGGGGCATCCGTGGAGGAGACGGACCAAAGCCACTTGGCC
ACTGCGGGCTCTACTTCATCGCATTCCTTGCAAAAGTATTACATCACGGGGGAGGCAGAGGGTTTCCCTG
CCACAGTCTGAGTTTAAACAAACCTAGAGGATCTTTGTGAAGGAACCTTACTTCTGTGGTGTGACATAAT
TGGACAAACTACCTACAGAGATTTAAAGCTCTAAGGTAAATATAAAATTTTTAAGTGTATAATGTGTTAA
ACTACTGATTCTAATTGTTTGTGTATTTTAGATTCCAACCTATGGAACTGATGAATGGGAGCAGTGGTGG
AATGCCTTTAATGAGGAAAACCTGTTTTGCTCAGAAGAAATGCCATCTAGTGATGATGAGGCTACTGCTG
ACTCTCAACATTCTACTCCTCCAAAAAAGAAGAGAAAGGTAGAAGACCCCAAGGACTTTCCTTCAGAATT
GCTAAGTTTTTTGAGTCATGCTGTGTTTAGTAATAGAACTCTTGCTTGCTTTGCTATTTACACCACAAAG
GAAAAAGCTGCACTGCTATACAAGAAAATTATGGAAAAATATTTGATGTATAGTGCCTTGACTAGAGATC
ATAATCAGCCATACCACATTTGTAGAGGTTTTACTTGCTTTAAAAAACCTCCCACACCTCCCCCTGAACC
TGAAACATAAAATGAATGCAATTGTTGTTGTTAACTTGTTTATTGCAGCTTATAATGGTTACAAATAAAG
CAATAGCATCACAAATTTCACAAATAAAGCATTTTTTTCACTGCATTCTAGTTGTGGTTTGTCCAAACTC
ATCAATGTATCTTATCATGTCTGGATCCGCATGCCTGCAGGTCGGAGTACTGTCCTCCGAGCGGAGTACT
GTCCTCCGAGCGGAGTACTGTCCTCCGAGCGGAGTACTGTCCTCCGAGCGGAGTACTGTCCTCCGAGCGG
AGACTCTAGCGAGCGCCGGAGTATAAATAGAGGCGCTTCGTCTACGGAGCGACAATTCAATTCAAACAAG
CAAAGTGAACACGTCGCTAAGCGAAAGCTAAGCAAATAAACAAGCGCAGCTGAACAAGCTAAACAATCTG
CAGTAAAGTGCAAGTTAAAGTGAATCAATTAAAAGTAACCAGCAACCAAGTAAATCAACTGCAACTACTG
AAATCTGCCAAGAAGTAATTATTGAATACAAGAAGAGAACTCTGAATAGGGAATTGGGAATTCGTTAACA
GATCTGCGGCCGCGGCTCGAGGGTACCTCTAGAGGATCTTTGTGAAGGAACCTTACTTCTGTGGTGTGAC
ATAATTGGACAAACTACCTACAGAGATTTAAAGCTCTAAGGTAAATATAAAATTTTTAAGTGTATAATGT
GTTAAACTACTGATTCTAATTGTTTGTGTATTTTAGATTCCAACCTATGGAACTGATGAATGGGAGCAGT
GGTGGAATGCCTTTAATGAGGAAAACCTGTTTTGCTCAGAAGAAATGCCATCTAGTGATGATGAGGCTAC
TGCTGACTCTCAACATTCTACTCCTCCAAAAAAGAAGAGAAAGGTAGAAGACCCCAAGGACTTTCCTTCA
GAATTGCTAAGTTTTTTGAGTCATGCTGTGTTTAGTAATAGAACTCTTGCTTGCTTTGCTATTTACACCA
CAAAGGAAAAAGCTGCACTGCTATACAAGAAAATTATGGAAAAATATTTGATGTATAGTGCCTTGACTAG
AGATCATAATCAGCCATACCACATTTGTAGAGGTTTTACTTGCTTTAAAAAACCTCCCACACCTCCCCCT
GAACCTGAAACATAAAATGAATGCAATTGTTGTTGTTAACTTGTTTATTGCAGCTTATAATGGTTACAAA
TAAAGCAATAGCATCACAAATTTCACAAATAAAGCATTTTTTTCACTGCATTCTAGTTGTGGTTTGTCCA
AACTCATCAATGTATCTTATCATGTCTGGATCCACTAGTGTCGACGATGTAGGTCACGGTCTCGAAGCCG
CGGTGCGGGTGCCAGGGCGTGCCCTTGGGCTCCCCGGGCGCGTACTCCACCTCACCCATCTGGTCCATCA
TGATGAACGGGTCGAGGTGGCGGTAGTTGATCCCGGCGAACGCGCGGCGCACCGGGAAGCCCTCGCCCTC
GAAACCGCTGGGCGCGGTGGTCACGGTGAGCACGGGACGTGCGACGGCGTCGGCGGGTGCGGATACGCGG
GGCAGCGTCAGCGGGTTCTCGACGGTCACGGCGGGCATGTCGACACTAGTTCTAGCCAGCTTTTGTTCCC
TTTAGTGAGGGTTAATTTCGAGCTTGGCGTAATCATGGTCATAGCTGTTTCCTGTGTGAAATTGTTATCC
GCTCACAATTCCACACAACATACGAGCCGGAAGCATAAAGTGTAAAGCCTGGGGTGCCTAATGAGTGAGC
TAACTCACATTAATTGCGTTGCGCTCACTGCCCGCTTTCCAGTCGGGAAACCTGTCGTGCCAGCTGCATT
AATGAATCGGCCAACGCGCGGGGAGAGGCGGTTTGCGTATTGGGCGCTCTTCCGCTTCCTCGCTCACTGA
CTCGCTGCGCTCGGTCGTTCGGCTGCGGCGAGCGGTATCAGCTCACTCAAAGGCGGTAATACGGTTATCC
ACAGAATCAGGGGATAACGCAGGAAAGAACATGTGAGCAAAAGGCCAGCAAAAGGCCAGGAACCGTAAAA
AGGCCGCGTTGCTGGCGTTTTTCCATAGGCTCCGCCCCCCTGACGAGCATCACAAAAATCGACGCTCAAG
TCAGAGGTGGCGAAACCCGACAGGACTATAAAGATACCAGGCGTTTCCCCCTGGAAGCTCCCTCGTGCGC
TCTCCTGTTCCGACCCTGCCGCTTACCGGATACCTGTCCGCCTTTCTCCCTTCGGGAAGCGTGGCGCTTT
CTCATAGCTCACGCTGTAGGTATCTCAGTTCGGTGTAGGTCGTTCGCTCCAAGCTGGGCTGTGTGCACGA
ACCCCCCGTTCAGCCCGACCGCTGCGCCTTATCCGGTAACTATCGTCTTGAGTCCAACCCGGTAAGACAC
GACTTATCGCCACTGGCAGCAGCCACTGGTAACAGGATTAGCAGAGCGAGGTATGTAGGCGGTGCTACAG
AGTTCTTGAAGTGGTGGCCTAACTACGGCTACACTAGAAGAACAGTATTTGGTATCTGCGCTCTGCTGAA
GCCAGTTACCTTCGGAAAAAGAGTTGGTAGCTCTTGATCCGGCAAACAAACCACCGCTGGTAGCGGTGGT
TTTTTTGTTTGCAAGCAGCAGATTACGCGCAGAAAAAAAGGATCTCAAGAAGATCCTTTGATCTTTTCTA
CGGGGTCTGACGCTCAGTGGAACGAAAACTCACGTTAAGGGATTTTGGTCATGAGATTATCAAAAAGGAT
CTTCACCTAGATCCTTTTAAATTAAAAATGAAGTTTTAAATCAATCTAAAGTATATATGAGTAAACTTGG
TCTGACAGTTACCAATGCTTAATCAGTGAGGCACCTATCTCAGCGATCTGTCTATTTCGTTCATCCATAG
TTGCCTGACTCCCCGTCGTGTAGATAACTACGATACGGGAGGGCTTACCATCTGGCCCCAGTGCTGCAAT
GATACCGCGAGACCCACGCTCACCGGCTCCAGATTTATCAGCAATAAACCAGCCAGCCGGAAGGGCCGAG
CGCAGAAGTGGTCCTGCAACTTTATCCGCCTCCATCCAGTCTATTAATTGTTGCCGGGAAGCTAGAGTAA
GTAGTTCGCCAGTTAATAGTTTGCGCAACGTTGTTGCCATTGCTACAGGCATCGTGGTGTCACGCTCGTC
GTTTGGTATGGCTTCATTCAGCTCCGGTTCCCAACGATCAAGGCGAGTTACATGATCCCCCATGTTGTGC
AAAAAAGCGGTTAGCTCCTTCGGTCCTCCGATCGTTGTCAGAAGTAAGTTGGCCGCAGTGTTATCACTCA
TGGTTATGGCAGCACTGCATAATTCTCTTACTGTCATGCCATCCGTAAGATGCTTTTCTGTGACTGGTGA
GTACTCAACCAAGTCATTCTGAGAATAGTGTATGCGGCGACCGAGTTGCTCTTGCCCGGCGTCAATACGG
GATAATACCGCGCCACATAGCAGAACTTTAAAAGTGCTCATCATTGGAAAACGTTCTTCGGGGCGAAAAC
TCTCAAGGATCTTACCGCTGTTGAGATCCAGTTCGATGTAACCCACTCGTGCACCCAACTGATCTTCAGC
ATCTTTTACTTTCACCAGCGTTTCTGGGTGAGCAAAAACAGGAAGGCAAAATGCCGCAAAAAAGGGAATA
AGGGCGACACGGAAATGTTGAATACTCATACTCTTCCTTTTTCAATATTATTGAAGCATTTATCAGGGTT
ATTGTCTCATGAGCGGATACATATTTGAATGTATTTAGAAAAATAAACAAATAGGGGTTCCGCGCACATT
TCCCCGAAAAGTGCCAC
